>Addgene plasmid #52986 | pJM31 | depositor full sequence | sequence record 82560 | pJM31 sequence 6648 bps
ATGACCATGATTACGCCAAGCTTGCATGCCTGCAGGTCGACTCTAGAGGATCACCAAAAACGGAACGTTG
AGCTGGACGGAAATAGTGGTAAAGTGACATGATTATAGTTTGAAGATTTCTAATTTCACAATTAGAGCAA
ATGTTGTTCGGTATTTATTTTCAACGGTATTTATACTATTTTCCACCTTTTTCTAGAACATTCGAGCTGC
TTGTTGCAAAAGGAGGGCGACTCACATTCGGTACATGGAAAAGTAGTGTACACAATAAAGAGACCCAGAT
ACATTTTCCGTCTGCGTCTCTTTGCACCCACCGGGAGTATTTTCAAACGAATGCATCTAGGACCTTCTAG
AACATTCTGTAAGGCTGCAGAATGCGGGTATATAAGGAAAGCGGGCTCAGAGGAAGCCAACACGCTTTGT
TCTAGTGCATCTAAAAAACTTCGAAAATCCTCATCGGGATCCCCGGGATTGGCCAAAGGACCCAAAGGTA
TGTTTCGAATGATACTAACATAACATAGAACATTTTCAGGAGGACCCTTGGCTAGCAAAAATGCATAAGG
TTTTGCTGGCACTGTTCTTTATCTTTCTGGCACCAGCATCCGCACTGGCAGTCTCCGAACCGGTCCTAGC
GTCGACGGTACCGGCACAGGTTCTCAGAGGCACTGTGACTGACTTCCCTGGATTTGATGAGCGGGCTGAT
GCAGAAACTCTTCGGAAGGCTATGAAAGGCTTGGGCACAGATGAGGAGAGCATCCTGACTCTGTTGACAT
CCCGAAGTAATGCTCAGCGCCAGGAAATCTCTGCAGCTTTTAAGACTCTGTTTGGCAGGGATCTTCTGGA
TGACCTGAAATCAGAACTAACTGGAAAATTTGAAAAATTAATTGTGGCTCTGATGAAACCCTCTCGGCTT
TATGATGCTTATGAACTGAAACATGCCTTGAAGGGAGCTGGAACAAATGAAAAAGTACTGACAGAAATTA
TTGCTTCAAGGACACCTGAAGAACTGAGAGCCATCAAACAAGTTTATGAAGAAGAATATGGCTCAAGCCT
GGAAGATGACGTGGTGGGGGACACTTCAGGGTACTACCAGCGGATGTTGGTGGTTCTCCTTCAGGCTAAC
AGAGACCCTGATGCTGGAATTGATGAAGCTCAAGTTGAACAAGATGCTCAGGCTTTATTTCAGGCTGGAG
AACTTAAATGGGGGACAGATGAAGAAAAGTTTATCACCATCTTTGGAACACGAAGTGTGTCTCATTTGAG
AAAGGTGTTTGACAAGTACATGACTATATCAGGATTTCAAATTGAGGAAACCATTGACCGCGAGACTTCT
GGCAATTTAGAGCAACTACTCCTTGCTGTTGTGAAATCTATTCGAAGTATACCTGCCTACCTTGCAGAGA
CCCTCTATTATGCTATGAAGGGAGCTGGGACAGATGATCATACCCTCATCAGAGTCATGGTTTCCAGGAG
TGAGATTGATCTGTTTAACATCAGGAAGGAGTTTAGGAAGAATTTTGCCACCTCTCTTTATTCCATGATT
AAGGGAGATACATCTGGGGACTATAAGAAAGCTCTTCTGCTGCTCTGTGGAGAAGATGACACGGTACCGG
TAGAAAAAATGAGTAAAGGAGAAGAACTTTTCACTGGAGTTGTCCCAATTCTTGTTGAATTAGATGGTGA
TGTTAATGGGCACAAATTTTCTGTCAGTGGAGAGGGTGAAGGTGATGCAACATACGGAAAACTTACCCTT
AAATTTATTTGCACTACTGGAAAACTACCTGTTCCATGGGTAAGTTTAAACATATATATACTAACTAACC
CTGATTATTTAAATTTTCAGCCAACACTTGTCACTACTTTCACTTATGGTGTTCAATGCTTCTCGAGATA
CCCAGATCATATGAAACGGCATGACTTTTTCAAGAGTGCCATGCCCGAAGGTTATGTACAGGAAAGAACT
ATATTTTTCAAAGATGACGGGAACTACAAGACACGTAAGTTTAAACAGTTCGGTACTAACTAACCATACA
TATTTAAATTTTCAGGTGCTGAAGTCAAGTTTGAAGGTGATACCCTTGTTAATAGAATCGAGTTAAAAGG
TATTGATTTTAAAGAAGATGGAAACATTCTTGGACACAAATTGGAATACAACTATAACTCACACAATGTA
TACATCATGGCAGACAAACAAAAGAATGGAATCAAAGTTGTAAGTTTAAACATGATTTTACTAACTAACT
AATCTGATTTAAATTTTCAGAACTTCAAAATTAGACACAACATTGAAGATGGAAGCGTTCAACTAGCAGA
CCATTATCAACAAAATACTCCAATTGGCGATGGCCCTGTCCTTTTACCAGACAACCATTACCTGTCCACA
CAATCTGCCCTTTCGAAAGATCCCAACGAAAAGAGAGACCACATGGTCCTTCTTGAGTTTGTAACAGCTG
CTGGGATTACACATGGCATGGATGAACTATACAAATAGCATTCGTAGAATTCCAACTGAGCGCCGGTCGC
TACCATTACCAACTTGTCTGGTGTCAAAAATAATAGGGGCCGCTGTCATCAGAGTAAGTTTAAACTGAGT
TCTACTAACTAACGAGTAATATTTAAATTTTCAGCATCTCGCGCCCGTGCCTCTGACTTCTAAGTCCAAT
TACTCTTCAACATCCCTACATGCTCTTTCTCCCTGTGCTCCCACCCCCTATTTTTGTTATTATCAAAAAA
ACTTCTTCTTAATTTCTTTGTTTTTTAGCTTCTTTTAAGTCACCTCTAACAATGAAATTGTGTAGATTCA
AAAATAGAATTAATTCGTAATAAAAAGTCGAAAAAAATTGTGCTCCCTCCCCCCATTAATAATAATTCTA
TCCCAAAATCTACACAATGTTCTGTGTACACTTCTTATGTTTTTTTTACTTCTGATAAATTTTTTTTGAA
ACATCATAGAAAAAACCGCACACAAAATACCTTATCATATGTTACGTTTCAGTTTATGACCGCAATTTTT
ATTTCTTCGCACGTCTGGGCCTCTCATGACGTCAAATCATGCTCATCGTGAAAAAGTTTTGGAGTATTTT
TGGAATTTTTCAATCAAGTGAAAGTTTATGAAATTAATTTTCCTGCTTTTGCTTTTTGGGGGTTTCCCCT
ATTGTTTGTCAAGAGTTTCGAGGACGGCGTTTTTCTTGCTAAAATCACAAGTATTGATGAGCACGATGCA
AGAAAGATCGGAAGAAGGTTTGGGTTTGAGGCTCAGTGGAAGGTGAGTAGAAGTTGATAATTTGAAAGTG
GAGTAGTGTCTATGGGGTTTTTGCCTTAAATGACAGAATACATTCCCAATATACCAAACATAACTGTTTC
CTACTAGCGTCGACGGTACCATGGTATTGATATCTGAGCTCCGCATCGGCCGCTGTCATCAGATCGCCAT
CTCGCGCCCGTGCCTCTGACTTCTAAGTCCAATTACTCTTCAACATCCCTACATGCTCTTTCTCCCTGTG
CTCCCACCCCCTATTTTTGTTATTATCAAAAAAACTTCTTCTTAATTTCTTTGTTTTTTAGCTTCTTTTA
AGTCACCTCTAACAATGAAATTGTGTAGATTCAAAAATAGAATTAATTCGTAATAAAAAGTCGAAAAAAA
TTGTGCTCCCTCCCCCCATTAATAATAATTCTATCCCAAAATCTACACAATGTTCTGTGTACACTTCTTA
TGTTTTTTTTACTTCTGATAAATTTTTTTTGAAACATCATAGAAAAAACCGCACACAAAATACCTTATCA
TATGTTACGTTTCAGTTTATGACCGCAATTTTTATTTCTTCGCACGTCTGGGCCTCTCATGACGTCAAAT
CATGCTCATCGTGAAAAAGTTTTGGAGTATTTTTGGAATTTTTCAATCAAGTGAAAGTTTATGAAATTAA
TTTTCCTGCTTTTGCTTTTTGGGGGTTTCCCCTATTGTTTGTCAAGAGTTTCGAGGACGGCGTTTTTCTT
GCTAAAATCACAAGTATTGATGAGCACGATGCAAGAAAGATCGGAAGAAGGTTTGGGTTTGAGGCTCAGT
GGAAGGTGAGTAGAAGTTGATAATTTGAAAGTGGAGTAGTGTCTATGGGGTTTTTGCCTTAAATGACAGA
ATACATTCCCAATATACCAAACATAACTGTTTCCTACTAGTCGGCCGTACGGGCCCTTTCGTCTCGCGCG
TTTCGGTGATGACGGTGAAAACCTCTGACACATGCAGCTCCCGGAGACGGTCACAGCTTGTCTGTAAGCG
GATGCCGGGAGCAGACAAGCCCGTCAGGGCGCGTCAGCGGGTGTTGGCGGGTGTCGGGGCTGGCTTAACT
ATGCGGCATCAGAGCAGATTGTACTGAGAGTGCACCATATGCGGTGTGAAATACCGCACAGATGCGTAAG
GAGAAAATACCGCATCAGGCGGCCTTAAGGGCCTCGTGATACGCCTATTTTTATAGGTTAATGTCATGAT
AATAATGGTTTCTTAGACGTCAGGTGGCACTTTTCGGGGAAATGTGCGCGGAACCCCTATTTGTTTATTT
TTCTAAATACATTCAAATATGTATCCGCTCATGAGACAATAACCCTGATAAATGCTTCAATAATATTGAA
AAAGGAAGAGTATGAGTATTCAACATTTCCGTGTCGCCCTTATTCCCTTTTTTGCGGCATTTTGCCTTCC
TGTTTTTGCTCACCCAGAAACGCTGGTGAAAGTAAAAGATGCTGAAGATCAGTTGGGTGCACGAGTGGGT
TACATCGAACTGGATCTCAACAGCGGTAAGATCCTTGAGAGTTTTCGCCCCGAAGAACGTTTTCCAATGA
TGAGCACTTTTAAAGTTCTGCTATGTGGCGCGGTATTATCCCGTATTGACGCCGGGCAAGAGCAACTCGG
TCGCCGCATACACTATTCTCAGAATGACTTGGTTGAGTACTCACCAGTCACAGAAAAGCATCTTACGGAT
GGCATGACAGTAAGAGAATTATGCAGTGCTGCCATAACCATGAGTGATAACACTGCGGCCAACTTACTTC
TGACAACGATCGGAGGACCGAAGGAGCTAACCGCTTTTTTGCACAACATGGGGGATCATGTAACTCGCCT
TGATCGTTGGGAACCGGAGCTGAATGAAGCCATACCAAACGACGAGCGTGACACCACGATGCCTGTAGCA
ATGGCAACAACGTTGCGCAAACTATTAACTGGCGAACTACTTACTCTAGCTTCCCGGCAACAATTAATAG
ACTGGATGGAGGCGGATAAAGTTGCAGGACCACTTCTGCGCTCGGCCCTTCCGGCTGGCTGGTTTATTGC
TGATAAATCTGGAGCCGGTGAGCGTGGGTCTCGCGGTATCATTGCAGCACTGGGGCCAGATGGTAAGCCC
TCCCGTATCGTAGTTATCTACACGACGGGGAGTCAGGCAACTATGGATGAACGAAATAGACAGATCGCTG
AGATAGGTGCCTCACTGATTAAGCATTGGTAACTGTCAGACCAAGTTTACTCATATATACTTTAGATTGA
TTTAAAACTTCATTTTTAATTTAAAAGGATCTAGGTGAAGATCCTTTTTGATAATCTCATGACCAAAATC
CCTTAACGTGAGTTTTCGTTCCACTGAGCGTCAGACCCCGTAGAAAAGATCAAAGGATCTTCTTGAGATC
CTTTTTTTCTGCGCGTAATCTGCTGCTTGCAAACAAAAAAACCACCGCTACCAGCGGTGGTTTGTTTGCC
GGATCAAGAGCTACCAACTCTTTTTCCGAAGGTAACTGGCTTCAGCAGAGCGCAGATACCAAATACTGTC
CTTCTAGTGTAGCCGTAGTTAGGCCACCACTTCAAGAACTCTGTAGCACCGCCTACATACCTCGCTCTGC
TAATCCTGTTACCAGTGGCTGCTGCCAGTGGCGATAAGTCGTGTCTTACCGGGTTGGACTCAAGACGATA
GTTACCGGATAAGGCGCAGCGGTCGGGCTGAACGGGGGGTTCGTGCACACAGCCCAGCTTGGAGCGAACG
ACCTACACCGAACTGAGATACCTACAGCGTGAGCATTGAGAAAGCGCCACGCTTCCCGAAGGGAGAAAGG
CGGACAGGTATCCGGTAAGCGGCAGGGTCGGAACAGGAGAGCGCACGAGGGAGCTTCCAGGGGGAAACGC
CTGGTATCTTTATAGTCCTGTCGGGTTTCGCCACCTCTGACTTGAGCGTCGATTTTTGTGATGCTCGTCA
GGGGGGCGGAGCCTATGGAAAAACGCCAGCAACGCGGCCTTTTTACGGTTCCTGGCCTTTTGCTGGCCTT
TTGCTCACATGTTCTTTCCTGCGTTATCCCCTGATTCTGTGGATAACCGTATTACCGCCTTTGAGTGAGC
TGATACCGCTCGCCGCAGCCGAACGACCGAGCGCAGCGAGTCAGTGAGCGAGGAAGCGGAAGAGCGCCCA
ATACGCAAACCGCCTCTCCCCGCGCGTTGGCCGATTCATTAATGCAGCTGGCACGACAGGTTTCCCGACT
GGAAAGCGGGCAGTGAGCGCAACGCAATTAATGTGAGTTAGCTCACTCATTAGGCACCCCAGGCTTTACA
CTTTATGCTTCCGGCTCGTATGTTGTGTGGAATTGTGAGCGGATAACAATTTCACACAGGAAACAGCT
Features (pLannotate 1.2.2; 15 found; start..end, strand, type, name):
     18..52      -  misc_feature   MCS (fragment): pUC18/19 multiple cloning site
     50..100     -  CDS            hsp-16.1 (fragment): HSP11_CAEEL - Also known as hsp16-1b. Experimental evidence at transcript level: Swiss-Prot protein existence level 2. From Caenorhabditis elegans.
    644..1600    +  CDS            ANXA5: ANXA5_HUMAN - Also known as ANX5, ENX2, PP4. Experimental evidence at protein level: Swiss-Prot protein existence level 1. This protein is an anticoagulant protein that acts as an indirect inhibitor of the thromboplastin-specific complex, which is involved in the blood coagulation cascade. From Homo sapiens (Human).
   1622..2485    +  CDS            sg12: sg12 is a basic (constitutively fluorescent) long stokes shift fluorescent protein published in 1997, derived from Aequorea victoria.
   3167..3262    +  CDS            aex-5 (fragment): AEX5_CAEEL - Also known as kpc-3 From Caenorhabditis elegans.
   3970..4065    +  CDS            aex-5 (fragment): AEX5_CAEEL - Also known as kpc-3 From Caenorhabditis elegans.
   4193..4228    +  CDS            rop (fragment): Rop protein, which maintains plasmids at low copy number; rop
   4330..4429    +  misc_feature   bom (fragment): basis of mobility region from pBR322
   4527..4631    +  promoter       AmpR promoter: bla
   4632..5492    +  CDS            AmpR: β-lactamase; bla; confers resistance to ampicillin, carbenicillin, and related antibiotics
   5663..6251    +  rep_origin     ori: high-copy-number ColE1/pMB1/pBR322/pUC origin of replication
   6434..6526    +  CDS            lacI (fragment): lac repressor; lacI; The lac repressor binds to the lac operator to inhibit transcription in E. coli. This inhibition can be relieved by adding lactose or isopropyl-β-D-thiogalactopyranoside (IPTG).
   6539..6560    +  protein_bind   CAP binding site: CAP binding activates transcription in the presence of cAMP. E. coli catabolite activator protein
   6575..6605    +  promoter       lac promoter: promoter for the E. coli lac operon
   6613..6629    +  protein_bind   lac operator: The lac repressor binds to the lac operator to inhibit transcription in E. coli. This inhibition can be relieved by adding lactose or isopropyl-β-D-thiogalactopyranoside (IPTG). lac repressor encoded by lacI
