[The description below was written by a language model from this plasmid's Addgene catalogue record and pLannotate feature annotations shown in this document.]
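Description:
pJM31 is a Caenorhabditis elegans expression plasmid built on the pPD49.83 heat-shock vector backbone, with a total size of 6,648 bp. It is maintained in E. coli as a high-copy plasmid through a ColE1/pUC-type origin and is selected with ampicillin via the β-lactamase gene and its native promoter. The feature table also shows remnants typical of pUC-derived cloning vectors: lac promoter/operator and CAP site, fragments of lacI, rop and bom, and part of the pUC multiple cloning site.

The payload is human Annexin V (ANXA5) placed under the heat-inducible hsp-16.41 promoter. The short antisense hsp-16.1 coding fragment annotated upstream is consistent with the divergent hsp-16 intergenic region that supplies this promoter. An N-terminal signal sequence directs the protein into the secretory pathway, and GFP containing synthetic introns, a common device for improving transgene expression in worms, is fused to the C terminus. The annotation software labels this reporter as an Aequorea victoria GFP variant. The signal sequence itself is not annotated in the table, though there is room for it between the promoter region and the ANXA5 reading frame. The catalogue entry notes a duplicated unc-54 3′ UTR, and the two identical aex-5 fragments downstream of GFP probably reflect that duplication, since such hits are typical of the unc-54 terminator segment. The insert was cloned at KpnI sites that remain intact.

Because Annexin V binds phosphatidylserine, the secreted sAnxV::GFP fusion acts as a sensor for this lipid when it is exposed on cell surfaces. Heat shock of transgenic worms induces its expression, allowing surface phosphatidylserine to be visualised in vivo, for example on apoptotic and phagocytic cells.
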