Addgene plasmid #52986: pJM31
Purpose: A secreted Annexin V (sAnxV::GFP) Phosphatidylserine sensor
Depositing lab: Ding Xue. Depositing organization: University of Colorado, Boulder. Publication: CED-1, CED-7, and TTR-52 regulate surface phosphatidylserine expression on apoptotic and phagocytic cells. Mapes J, Chen YZ, Kim A, Mitani S, Kang BH, Xue D. Curr Biol. 2012 Jul 24;22(14):1267-75. doi: 10.1016/j.cub.2012.05.052. Epub 2012 Jun 21. PubMed 22727702.
Backbone
  Vector backbone: pPD 49.83
  Backbone size w/o insert (bp): 4710
  Total vector size (bp): 6648
  Modifications to backbone: duplicated unc-54 3' utr
  Vector type: Worm Expression
Growth in bacteria
  Bacterial resistance: Ampicillin, 100 μg/mL
  Growth temperature: 37°C
  Growth strain: DH5alpha
  Copy number: High Copy
Gene/Insert
  Gene/Insert name: Annexin V
  Species: H. sapiens (human)
  Entrez Gene: ANXA5 (a.k.a. ANX5, CPB-I, ENX2, HEL-S-7, PP4, RPRGL3, VAC-alph)
  Promoter: hsp-16.41
  Tag / fusion protein: GFP (w/ introns) (C terminal on insert); signal sequence (N terminal on insert)
  Cloning method: Restriction Enzyme; 5′ cloning site KpnI (not destroyed); 3′ cloning site KpnI (not destroyed)
  Sequencing primers: 5′ hsp-16; 3′ unc-54
Terms and licenses: Academic/Nonprofit Terms; Industry Terms: Not Available to Industry
How to cite: pJM31 was a gift from Ding Xue (Addgene plasmid # 52986 ; http://n2t.net/addgene:52986 ; RRID:Addgene_52986)
