>Addgene plasmid #52986 | pJM31 | addgene partial sequence | sequence record 87612 | GFPfusionREV 5'-CTCCACTGACAGAAAATTTG-3'
GGGACAACTCCAGTGAAAAGTTCTTCTCCTTTACTCATTTTTTCTACCGGTACCGTGTCATCTTCTCCAC
AGAGCAGCAGAAGAGCTTTCTTATAGTCCCCAGATGTATCTCCCTTAATCATGGAATAAAGAGAGGTGGC
AAAATTCTTCCTAAACTCCTTCCTGATGTTAAACAGATCAATCTCACTCCTGGAAACCATGACTCTGATG
AGGGTATGATCATCTGTCCCAGCTCCCTTCATAGCATAATAGAGGGTCTCTGCAAGGTAGGCAGGTATAC
TTCGAATAGATTTCACAACAGCAAGGAGTAGTTGCTCTAAATTGCCAGAAGTCTCGCGGTCAATGGTTTC
CTCAATTTGAAATCCTGATATAGTCATGTACTTGTCAAACACCTTTCTCAAATGAGACACACTTCGTGTT
CCAAAGATGGTGATAAACTTTTCTTCATCTGTCCCCCATTTAAGTTCTCCAGCCTGAAATAAAGCCTGAG
CATCTTGTTCAACTTGAGCTTCATCAATTCCAGCATCAGGGTCTCTGTTAGCCTGAAGGAGAACCACCAA
CATCCGCTGGTAGTACCCTGAAGTGTCCCCCACCACGTCATCTTCCAGGCTTGAGCCATATTCTTCTTCA
TAAACTTGTTTGATGGCTCTCAGTTCTTCAGGTGTCCTTGAAGCAATAATTTCTGTCAGTACTTTTTCAT
TTGTTCCAGCTCCCTTCAAGGCATGTTTCAGTTCATAAGCATCATAAAGCCGAGAGGGTTTCATCAGAGC
CACAATTAATTTTTCAAATTTTCCAGTTAGTTCTGATTTCAGGTCATCCAGAAGATCCCTGCCAAACAGA
GTCTTAAAAGCTGCAGAGATTTCCTGGCGCTGAGCATTACTTCGGGATGTCAACAGAGTCAGGATGCTC
