>Addgene plasmid #52986 | pJM31 | addgene partial sequence | sequence record 87625 | whsp-16.41pro-F 5'-aagccaacacgctttgttct-3'
CGGGATTGGCCAAAGGACCCAAAGGTATGTTTCGAATGATACTAACATAACATAGAACATTTTCAGGAGG
ACCCTTGGCTAGCAAAAATGCATAAGGTTTTGCTGGCACTGTTCTTTATCTTTCTGGCACCAGCATCCGC
ACTGGCAGTCTCCGAACCGGTCCTAGCGTCGACGGTACCGGCACAGGTTCTCAGAGGCACTGTGACTGAC
TTCCCTGGATTTGATGAGCGGGCTGATGCAGAAACTCTTCGGAAGGCTATGAAAGGCTTGGGCACAGATG
AGGAGAGCATCCTGACTCTGTTGACATCCCGAAGTAATGCTCAGCGCCAGGAAATCTCTGCAGCTTTTAA
GACTCTGTTTGGCAGGGATCTTCTGGATGACCTGAAATCAGAACTAACTGGAAAATTTGAAAAATTAATT
GTGGCTCTGATGAAACCCTCTCGGCTTTATGATGCTTATGAACTGAAACATGCCTTGAAGGGAGCTGGAA
CAAATGAAAAAGTACTGACAGAAATTATTGCTTCAAGGACACCTGAAGAACTGAGAGCCATCAAACAAGT
TTATGAAGAAGAATATGGCTCAAGCCTGGAAGATGACGTGGTGGGGGACACTTCAGGGTACTACCAGCGG
ATGTTGGTGGTTCTCCTTCAGGCTAACAGAGACCCTGATGCTGGAATTGATGAAGCTCAAGTTGAACAAG
ATGCTCAGGCTTTATTTCAGGCTGGAGAACTTAAATGGGGGACAGATGAAGAAAAGTTTATCACCATCTT
TGGAACACGAAGTGTGTCTCATTTGAGAAAGGTGTTTGACAAGTACATGACTATATCAGGATTTCAAATT
GAGGAAACCATTGACCGCGAGACTTCTGGCAATTTAGAGCAACTACTC
